LOCUS       Exported 6138 bp ds-DNA circular SYN 12-MAY-2021
DEFINITION  synthetic circular DNA
ACCESSION   .
VERSION     .
KEYWORDS    BARD1 26-327 pET28a
SOURCE      synthetic DNA construct
  ORGANISM  synthetic DNA construct
REFERENCE   1 (bases 1 to 6138)
  AUTHORS   Brzovic PS, Lissounov A, Christensen DE, Hoyt DW, Klevit RE
  TITLE     A UbcH5/ubiquitin noncovalent complex is required for processive
            BRCA1-directed ubiquitination.
  JOURNAL   Mol Cell. 2006 Mar 17. 21(6):873-80.
  PUBMED    16543155
REFERENCE   2 (bases 1 to 6138)
  AUTHORS   .
  TITLE     Direct Submission
  JOURNAL   Exported May 12, 2021 from SnapGene Server 1.1.58
            http://www.snapgene.com
FEATURES             Location/Qualifiers
     source          1..6138
                     /organism="synthetic DNA construct"
                     /mol_type="other DNA"
     terminator      26..73
                     /label=T7 terminator
                     /note="transcription terminator for bacteriophage T7 RNA
                     polymerase"
     primer_bind     69..87
                     /label=T7 Term
                     /note="T7 terminator, reverse primer"
     CDS             complement(140..157)
                     /codon_start=1
                     /product="6xHis affinity tag"
                     /label=6xHis
                     /translation="HHHHHH"
     RBS             1079..1101
                     /note="efficient ribosome binding site from bacteriophage
                     T7 gene 10 (Olins and Rangwala, 1989)"
     protein_bind    1116..1140
                     /label=lac operator
                     /bound_moiety="lac repressor encoded by lacI"
                     /note="The lac repressor binds to the lac operator to
                     inhibit transcription in E. coli. This inhibition can be
                     relieved by adding lactose or
                     isopropyl-beta-D-thiogalactopyranoside (IPTG)."
     primer_bind     complement(1140..1159)
                     /label=T7
                     /note="T7 promoter, forward primer"
     promoter        complement(1141..1159)
                     /label=T7 promoter
                     /note="promoter for bacteriophage T7 RNA polymerase"
     primer_bind     complement(1243..1262)
                     /label=pBRrevBam
                     /note="pBR322 vectors, tet region, downstream of BamHI,
                     reverse primer"
     promoter        1468..1545
                     /gene="lacI"
                     /label=lacI promoter
     CDS             1546..2628
                     /codon_start=1
                     /gene="lacI"
                     /product="lac repressor"
                     /label=lacI
                     /note="The lac repressor binds to the lac operator to
                     inhibit transcription in E. coli. This inhibition can be
                     relieved by adding lactose or
                     isopropyl-beta-D-thiogalactopyranoside (IPTG)."
                     /translation="MKPVTLYDVAEYAGVSYQTVSRVVNQASHVSAKTREKVEAAMAEL
                     NYIPNRVAQQLAGKQSLLIGVATSSLALHAPSQIVAAIKSRADQLGASVVVSMVERSGV
                     EACKAAVHNLLAQRVSGLIINYPLDDQDAIAVEAACTNVPALFLDVSDQTPINSIIFSH
                     EDGTRLGVEHLVALGHQQIALLAGPLSSVSARLRLAGWHKYLTRNQIQPIAEREGDWSA
                     MSGFQQTMQMLNEGIVPTAMLVANDQMALGAMRAITESGLRVGADISVVGYDDTEDSSC
                     YIPPLTTIKQDFRLLGQTSVDRLLQLSQGQAVKGNQLLPVSLVKRKTTLAPNTQTASPR
                     ALADSLMQLARQVSRLESGQ"
     primer_bind     complement(1565..1584)
                     /label=LacI-R
                     /note="LacI, reverse primer"
     CDS             3437..3628
                     /codon_start=1
                     /gene="rop"
                     /product="Rop protein, which maintains plasmids at low copy
                     number"
                     /label=rop
                     /translation="MTKQEKTALNMARFIRSQTLTLLEKLNELDADEQADICESLHDHA
                     DELYRSCLARFGDDGENL"
     primer_bind     complement(3622..3644)
                     /label=pGEX 3'
                     /note="pGEX vectors, reverse primer"
     misc_feature    3730..3869
                     /label=bom
                     /note="basis of mobility region from pBR322"
     primer_bind     3785..3804
                     /label=pRS-marker
                     /note="pRS vectors, use to sequence yeast selectable
                     marker"
     primer_bind     complement(3884..3901)
                     /label=L4440
                     /note="L4440 vector, forward primer"
     rep_origin      complement(4055..4643)
                     /direction=LEFT
                     /label=ori
                     /note="high-copy-number ColE1/pMB1/pBR322/pUC origin of
                     replication"
     primer_bind     complement(4135..4154)
                     /label=pBR322ori-F
                     /note="pBR322 origin, forward primer"
     primer_bind     complement(4754..4773)
                     /label=pENTR-R
                     /note="pENTR vectors, reverse primer"
     CDS             4765..5580
                     /codon_start=1
                     /gene="aph(3')-Ia"
                     /product="aminoglycoside phosphotransferase"
                     /label=KanR
                     /note="confers resistance to kanamycin in bacteria or G418
                     (Geneticin(R)) in eukaryotes"
                     /translation="MSHIQRETSCSRPRLNSNMDADLYGYKWARDNVGQSGATIYRLYG
                     KPDAPELFLKHGKGSVANDVTDEMVRLNWLTEFMPLPTIKHFIRTPDDAWLLTTAIPGK
                     TAFQVLEEYPDSGENIVDALAVFLRRLHSIPVCNCPFNSDRVFRLAQAQSRMNNGLVDA
                     SDFDDERNGWPVEQVWKEMHKLLPFSPDSVVTHGDFSLDNLIFDEGKLIGCIDVGRVGI
                     ADRYQDLAILWNCLGEFSPSLQKRLFQKYGIDNPDMNKLQFHLMLDEFF"
     primer_bind     complement(4838..4857)
                     /label=Kan-R
                     /note="Kanamycin resistance gene, reverse primer"
     rep_origin      complement(5672..6127)
                     /direction=LEFT
                     /label=f1 ori
                     /note="f1 bacteriophage origin of replication; arrow
                     indicates direction of (+) strand synthesis"
     primer_bind     complement(5809..5830)
                     /label=F1ori-F
                     /note="F1 origin, forward primer"
     primer_bind     6021..6040
                     /label=F1ori-R
                     /note="F1 origin, reverse primer"
ORIGIN
        1 atccggatat agttcctcct ttcagcaaaa aacccctcaa gacccgttta gaggccccaa
       61 ggggttatgc tagttattgc tcagcggtgg cagcagccaa ctcagcttcc tttcgggctt
      121 tgttagcagc cggatctcag tggtggtggt ggtggtgctc gagttatcta ttgtgatggc
      181 cacgttttcc attattttct aatggcaaag atttcttaga tgtaagataa tttttgcaga
      241 ccttctcagg agtcactact tcattcctgc tcttagtgtc tggagactct atttgctcag
      301 ccaatggtaa agagacttca gttaaacttc caaaacattc agattctgtc aaggagccac
      361 ttgctagtaa gtctatttca ccatttatct gaggactgga gataacagat ggttggctac
      421 agaaggatac cagcttttgc ttagattcct ctttggagtc aaattcacca tcttcttttt
      481 ctgcctctaa attccatttt tggttgattt cagctaaagt tttctttttt tgcttttttc
      541 cagatcttgc agaagccttt ttagccctct cagaaacatc tgcaggagga cttggggaaa
      601 caaattcata tgagtcttgc tgagcacttg catctttttt tattgcaggc tgggtttgca
      661 ctgaagcttt actcacaaca tatctgactt ccttacttcg agggctaaac cacattttaa
      721 ttgaattctt cttgtttcct gcatcattaa acaaactttt cctaggttta tcttctttca
      781 aatctgacag ctcattgtca tgtagcaaat ttcgaagctt actacaaagt tgaatcatgc
      841 tgtccagttg tctatttatc ttcaagtctt gtatccaggc cggggtgtaa cacactggac
      901 atccagttcc aatgcagtca cttacacaat tactacagaa gatgtgctca catcctccta
      961 aacacacagg ctctctcaga atgttagtac aacgcgagca gcgcagcagc ttctccaggc
     1021 ggtcgagcgc ggcgcgactg tgggcccagg caccgcgacc atccggttcc atggtatatc
     1081 tccttcttaa agttaaacaa aattatttct agaggggaat tgttatccgc tcacaattcc
     1141 cctatagtga gtcgtattaa tttcgcggga tcgagatctc gatcctctac gccggacgca
     1201 tcgtggccgg catcaccggc gccacaggtg cggttgctgg cgcctatatc gccgacatca
     1261 ccgatgggga agatcgggct cgccacttcg ggctcatgag cgcttgtttc ggcgtgggta
     1321 tggtggcagg ccccgtggcc gggggactgt tgggcgccat ctccttgcat gcaccattcc
     1381 ttgcggcggc ggtgctcaac ggcctcaacc tactactggg ctgcttccta atgcaggagt
     1441 cgcataaggg agagcgtcga gatcccggac accatcgaat ggcgcaaaac ctttcgcggt
     1501 atggcatgat agcgcccgga agagagtcaa ttcagggtgg tgaatgtgaa accagtaacg
     1561 ttatacgatg tcgcagagta tgccggtgtc tcttatcaga ccgtttcccg cgtggtgaac
     1621 caggccagcc acgtttctgc gaaaacgcgg gaaaaagtgg aagcggcgat ggcggagctg
     1681 aattacattc ccaaccgcgt ggcacaacaa ctggcgggca aacagtcgtt gctgattggc
     1741 gttgccacct ccagtctggc cctgcacgcg ccgtcgcaaa ttgtcgcggc gattaaatct
     1801 cgcgccgatc aactgggtgc cagcgtggtg gtgtcgatgg tagaacgaag cggcgtcgaa
     1861 gcctgtaaag cggcggtgca caatcttctc gcgcaacgcg tcagtgggct gatcattaac
     1921 tatccgctgg atgaccagga tgccattgct gtggaagctg cctgcactaa tgttccggcg
     1981 ttatttcttg atgtctctga ccagacaccc atcaacagta ttattttctc ccatgaagac
     2041 ggtacgcgac tgggcgtgga gcatctggtc gcattgggtc accagcaaat cgcgctgtta
     2101 gcgggcccat taagttctgt ctcggcgcgt ctgcgtctgg ctggctggca taaatatctc
     2161 actcgcaatc aaattcagcc gatagcggaa cgggaaggcg actggagtgc catgtccggt
     2221 tttcaacaaa ccatgcaaat gctgaatgag ggcatcgttc ccactgcgat gctggttgcc
     2281 aacgatcaga tggcgctggg cgcaatgcgc gccattaccg agtccgggct gcgcgttggt
     2341 gcggatatct cggtagtggg atacgacgat accgaagaca gctcatgtta tatcccgccg
     2401 ttaaccacca tcaaacagga ttttcgcctg ctggggcaaa ccagcgtgga ccgcttgctg
     2461 caactctctc agggccaggc ggtgaagggc aatcagctgt tgcccgtctc actggtgaaa
     2521 agaaaaacca ccctggcgcc caatacgcaa accgcctctc cccgcgcgtt ggccgattca
     2581 ttaatgcagc tggcacgaca ggtttcccga ctggaaagcg ggcagtgagc gcaacgcaat
     2641 taatgtaagt tagctcactc attaggcacc gggatctcga ccgatgccct tgagagcctt
     2701 caacccagtc agctccttcc ggtgggcgcg gggcatgact atcgtcgccg cacttatgac
     2761 tgtcttcttt atcatgcaac tcgtaggaca ggtgccggca gcgctctggg tcattttcgg
     2821 cgaggaccgc tttcgctgga gcgcgacgat gatcggcctg tcgcttgcgg tattcggaat
     2881 cttgcacgcc ctcgctcaag ccttcgtcac tggtcccgcc accaaacgtt tcggcgagaa
     2941 gcaggccatt atcgccggca tggcggcccc acgggtgcgc atgatcgtgc tcctgtcgtt
     3001 gaggacccgg ctaggctggc ggggttgcct tactggttag cagaatgaat caccgatacg
     3061 cgagcgaacg tgaagcgact gctgctgcaa aacgtctgcg acctgagcaa caacatgaat
     3121 ggtcttcggt ttccgtgttt cgtaaagtct ggaaacgcgg aagtcagcgc cctgcaccat
     3181 tatgttccgg atctgcatcg caggatgctg ctggctaccc tgtggaacac ctacatctgt
     3241 attaacgaag cgctggcatt gaccctgagt gatttttctc tggtcccgcc gcatccatac
     3301 cgccagttgt ttaccctcac aacgttccag taaccgggca tgttcatcat cagtaacccg
     3361 tatcgtgagc atcctctctc gtttcatcgg tatcattacc cccatgaaca gaaatccccc
     3421 ttacacggag gcatcagtga ccaaacagga aaaaaccgcc cttaacatgg cccgctttat
     3481 cagaagccag acattaacgc ttctggagaa actcaacgag ctggacgcgg atgaacaggc
     3541 agacatctgt gaatcgcttc acgaccacgc tgatgagctt taccgcagct gcctcgcgcg
     3601 tttcggtgat gacggtgaaa acctctgaca catgcagctc ccggagacgg tcacagcttg
     3661 tctgtaagcg gatgccggga gcagacaagc ccgtcagggc gcgtcagcgg gtgttggcgg
     3721 gtgtcggggc gcagccatga cccagtcacg tagcgatagc ggagtgtata ctggcttaac
     3781 tatgcggcat cagagcagat tgtactgaga gtgcaccatt gcggtgtgaa ataccgcaca
     3841 gatgcgtaag gagaaaatac cgcatcaggc gctcttccgc ttcctcgctc actgactcgc
     3901 tgcgctcggt cgttcggctg cggcgagcgg tatcagctca ctcaaaggcg gtaatacggt
     3961 tatccacaga atcaggggat aacgcaggaa agaacatgtg agcaaaaggc cagcaaaagg
     4021 ccaggaaccg taaaaaggcc gcgttgctgg cgtttttcca taggctccgc ccccctgacg
     4081 agcatcacaa aaatcgacgc tcaagtcaga ggtggcgaaa cccgacagga ctataaagat
     4141 accaggcgtt tccccctgga agctccctcg tgcgctctcc tgttccgacc ctgccgctta
     4201 ccggatacct gtccgccttt ctcccttcgg gaagcgtggc gctttctcat agctcacgct
     4261 gtaggtatct cagttcggtg taggtcgttc gctccaagct gggctgtgtg cacgaacccc
     4321 ccgttcagcc cgaccgctgc gccttatccg gtaactatcg tcttgagtcc aacccggtaa
     4381 gacacgactt atcgccactg gcagcagcca ctggtaacag gattagcaga gcgaggtatg
     4441 taggcggtgc tacagagttc ttgaagtggt ggcctaacta cggctacact agaagaacag
     4501 tatttggtat ctgcgctctg ctgaagccag ttaccttcgg aaaaagagtt ggtagctctt
     4561 gatccggcaa acaaaccacc gctggtagcg gtggtttttt tgtttgcaag cagcagatta
     4621 cgcgcagaaa aaaaggatct caagaagatc ctttgatctt ttctacgggg tctgacgctc
     4681 agtggaacga aaactcacgt taagggattt tggtcatgaa caataaaact gtctgcttac
     4741 ataaacagta atacaagggg tgttatgagc catattcaac gggaaacgtc ttgctctagg
     4801 ccgcgattaa attccaacat ggatgctgat ttatatgggt ataaatgggc tcgcgataat
     4861 gtcgggcaat caggtgcgac aatctatcga ttgtatggga agcccgatgc gccagagttg
     4921 tttctgaaac atggcaaagg tagcgttgcc aatgatgtta cagatgagat ggtcagacta
     4981 aactggctga cggaatttat gcctcttccg accatcaagc attttatccg tactcctgat
     5041 gatgcatggt tactcaccac tgcgatcccc gggaaaacag cattccaggt attagaagaa
     5101 tatcctgatt caggtgaaaa tattgttgat gcgctggcag tgttcctgcg ccggttgcat
     5161 tcgattcctg tttgtaattg tccttttaac agcgatcgcg tatttcgtct cgctcaggcg
     5221 caatcacgaa tgaataacgg tttggttgat gcgagtgatt ttgatgacga gcgtaatggc
     5281 tggcctgttg aacaagtctg gaaagaaatg cataaacttt tgccattctc accggattca
     5341 gtcgtcactc atggtgattt ctcacttgat aaccttattt ttgacgaggg gaaattaata
     5401 ggttgtattg atgttggacg agtcggaatc gcagaccgat accaggatct tgccatccta
     5461 tggaactgcc tcggtgagtt ttctccttca ttacagaaac ggctttttca aaaatatggt
     5521 attgataatc ctgatatgaa taaattgcag tttcatttga tgctcgatga gtttttctaa
     5581 gaattaattc atgagcggat acatatttga atgtatttag aaaaataaac aaataggggt
     5641 tccgcgcaca tttccccgaa aagtgccacc taaattgtaa gcgttaatat tttgttaaaa
     5701 ttcgcgttaa atttttgtta aatcagctca ttttttaacc aataggccga aatcggcaaa
     5761 atcccttata aatcaaaaga atagaccgag atagggtnnn nnnnnnnnnn nnnnnnnnnn
     5821 nnnnnnnnnn nnnnaaagaa cgtggactcc aacgtcaaag gnnnnnnnnn nnnnnnnnnn
     5881 nnnnnnnnnn nnnnnnnnnn nnnnnnnnnn tnnnnnnnnn nnnnnnnnnn nnnnnnnnnn
     5941 nnnnnnnnnn nnnnnnnnnn nnnnnnnnnn nnnnnnnnnn nnnnnnnnnn nnnnnnnnnn
     6001 nngnnnnnnn nnnnnnnnnn nnnnnnnnnn nnnnnnnnnn nnnnnnnnnn nnnnnnnnnn
     6061 nnnnnnnnnn nnnnnnnnnn nnnnnnnnnn nnnnnnnnnn nnnnnnnnnn nnnnnnnnnn
     6121 nnnnnnnccc attcgcca
//
