[The description below was written by a language model from this plasmid's Addgene catalogue record and the feature table of its GenBank file.]
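Description:
BARD1 26-327 pET28a is a bacterial expression plasmid in which a fragment of human BARD1, the RING-domain partner of BRCA1 in the heterodimeric E3 ubiquitin ligase, has been cloned into the pET28a backbone. The 906 bp insert, which by the construct name encodes residues 26–327, sits between the NcoI and XhoI sites, both of which are retained. The depositor notes that the insert carries a K153E change relative to the reference protein sequence. The held sequence is a 6138 bp circle, but its feature table does not annotate the BARD1 coding region itself. The insert presumably occupies the unannotated stretch between the ribosome binding site and the 6xHis sequence.

Expression follows the standard pET arrangement. A T7 promoter with an adjacent lac operator drives transcription, a phage T7 gene 10 ribosome binding site supports translation, and a T7 terminator closes the unit. The plasmid-borne lacI gene supplies repressor, so expression stays low until IPTG is added in a host that provides T7 RNA polymerase. NcoI cloning normally removes the vector's N-terminal tag region, and only one 6xHis element is annotated, downstream of the XhoI side. The record does not say whether this tag is fused in frame to BARD1 or is preceded by a stop codon.

Selection is by kanamycin through the aph(3')-Ia gene. Replication uses a ColE1/pBR322-type origin accompanied by rop and the bom region, and an f1 origin is also present. The catalogue lists the plasmid as high copy, although rop generally restrains copy number. The associated publication concerns BRCA1-directed ubiquitination, which suggests use in producing recombinant BARD1 for biochemical or structural studies of the BRCA1/BARD1 ligase.
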