Addgene plasmid #12646: BARD1 26-327 pET28a
Depositing lab: Rachel Klevit. Depositing organization: University of Washington. Publication: A UbcH5/ubiquitin noncovalent complex is required for processive BRCA1-directed ubiquitination. Brzovic PS, Lissounov A, Christensen DE, Hoyt DW, Klevit RE. Mol Cell. 2006 Mar 17. 21(6):873-80. 10.1016/j.molcel.2006.02.008 PubMed 16543155.
Backbone
  Vector backbone: pET28a
  Backbone manufacturer: stratagene
  Backbone size w/o insert (bp): 5000
  Vector type: Bacterial Expression
Growth in bacteria
  Bacterial resistance: Kanamycin, 50 μg/mL
  Growth temperature: 37°C
  Growth strain: DH5alpha
  Copy number: High Copy
Gene/Insert
  Gene/Insert name: BRCA1 binding partner for a Ring domain E3 Ub-ligase (alt name: BARD1)
  Species: H. sapiens (human)
  Insert size (bp): 906
  Entrez Gene: BARD1
  Cloning method: Restriction Enzyme; 5′ cloning site NcoI (not destroyed); 3′ cloning site XhoI (not destroyed)
  Sequencing primers: 5′ T7; 3′ T7-term
Terms and licenses: Academic/Nonprofit Terms; Industry Terms: Not Available to Industry
Depositor comments: The BARD1 insert in this plasmid contains a K153E mutation, when compared to GenBank reference sequence NP_000456.2.
How to cite: BARD1 26-327 pET28a was a gift from Rachel Klevit (Addgene plasmid # 12646 ; http://n2t.net/addgene:12646 ; RRID:Addgene_12646)
