>Addgene plasmid #12646 | BARD1 26-327 pET28a | addgene partial sequence | sequence record 21736 | T7 5'-TAATACGACTCACTATAGGG-3'
AAGAAGGAGATATACCATGGAACCGGATGGTCGCGGTGCCTGGGCCCACAGTCGCGCCGCGCTCGACCGC
CTGGAGAAGCTGCTGCGCTGCTCGCGTTGTACTAACATTCTGAGAGAGCCTGTGTGTTTAGGAGGATGTG
AGCACATCTTCTGTAGTAATTGTGTAAGTGACTGCATTGGAACTGGATGTCCAGTGTGTTACACCCCGGC
CTGGATACAAGACTTGAAGATAAATAGACAACTGGACAGCATGATTCAACTTTGTAGTAAGCTTCGAAAT
TTGCTACATGACAATGAGCTGTCAGATTTGAAAGAAGATAAACCTAGGAAAAGTTTGTTTAATGATGCAG
GAAACAAGAAGAATTCAATTAAAATGTGGTTTAGCCCTCGAAGTAAGGAAGTCAGATATGTTGTGAGTAA
AGCTTCAGTGCAAACCCAGCCTGCAATAAAAAAAGATGCAAGTGCTCAGCAAGACTCATATGAATTTGTT
TCCCCAAGTCCTCCTGCAGATGTTTCTGAGAGGGCTAAAAAGGCTTCTGCAAGATCTGGAAAAAAGCAAA
AAAAGAAAACTTTAGCTGAAATCAACC
